>Addgene plasmid #86715 | pBN40 | depositor full sequence | sequence record 169056 | Full Sequence
AAATTGTAAGCGTTAATATTTTGTTAAAATTCGCGTTAAATTTTTGTTAAATCAGCTCATTTTTTAACCA
ATAGGCCGAAATCGGCAAAATCCCTTATAAATCAAAAGAATAGACCGAGATAGGGT
[37 nt withheld, positions 127-163]
AAAGAACGTGGACTCCAACGTCAAAGG
[49 nt withheld, positions 191-239]
T
[91 nt withheld, positions 241-331]
G
[124 nt withheld, positions 333-456]
CCCATTCGCCATTCAGGCTGCGCAACTGTTGGGAAGGGCGATCGGTGCGGGCCTCTTCGCTATTACGCCA
GCTGGCGAAAGGGGGATGTGCTGCAAGGCGATTAAGTTGGGTAACGCCAGGGTTTTCCCAGTCACGACGT
TGTAAAACGACGGCCAGTGAGCGCGCGTAATACGACTCACTATAGGGCGAATTGGGTACCGGGCCCCCCC
TCGAGGTCGACGGTATCGATAAGCTTGATATCGAATTCCTGCAGCCCGGGGCCGCAGTCTAATGTTTTGA
GGCGTGGTCCGGCACCTTGAGCAATGATGGCCATTGTTGTGTGAACTCCGTAGGAGATGATCGGAACGAC
GTCAGAATATCCCTGAAATTCAGAAAACATAAACACTTTTGAGTAAGCAACATACGGTATCTGTTAGGTT
CGTCATGAGCAAAACTGTCATTGCTGCGTTTGCCAAGATTGGAATAATCATATTGGAGACACGATTCTTA
TCATAATGATATCTGGAGAATTGTCCCATTACTGTGAGTCCCATGAACAGCACGTAGAACATAATATTGC
TGAGATAGAGCAAGCCACCCCACTGAAAAATGTATATAGTTGAATTTGAAACAAATAAAGTTTGCGTACC
ACCCATTTTTTCTCCAGCAGATAATGATTTACAATGACAATAATCGAGCAAACGGCCATTCCACAATTTC
CGGCAATCGCATTGGTTCGTCGGCAGACACGTGGAGCGACGACACACATTGCCAAAAATAACCAGACAGC
AGTTCCGAAATATATTGCAAAATCAACTTTATATCGATAGAAGCCCATGCGAACATTTGCTTGAAGATCC
GGACGTAACCATGCGTAGAAGTAAACACTAAATAAGAGTCCGGCAACGTTGATAGCGCCAATCATTCTGA
AATTGAAGAGACAGGTCAGTAGTTTGAAGCTGAGCTTAAAATTTAAAAACTATTTAGAAGAAGTACCGGA
GAAATGTGGCGAAACACAAAAGAATACGCCAAAAAGTCGGAGAAAATGAAAACGAAAAACTACCGCAAAA
AACCATTCTGGTGGATATTCCTTGCCGCAATTAGATAACAATATAGAGCAAAAGAAGATTCGATTTTTTT
TTGATCTACCTACAAATGACAATTCGAAGAAAAAAAAATGGAAAAAAACAATAACAGAAAATGGGTGTTA
ATTGAAAACATTTTTTTAAGAAAACGACGGTCCTTGTCCGAATCCACCACCCATTCCTCCTGAAGACGCC
ATTTCTTCTTGAAGACGTTTTTGAAGAGTTTGAGAAACAAGATTCCATGATTCCATGAAACGATCCATGC
ATCGCTGTAGACATTGCTTTTCACCACTGGCCAATGAGCTTCCTGGTGCAGTGATGCATTTATTCGTGCA
CTTTTCAGAGATGTCCTGCAAGCAAAAATATTATTCAACGTTTACATTCTAAACGCCGACTAGAATTACA
TCACTGTCGTTTTTCAATTTGATATTTGAAAATTGGTGTGAGATGACCCAAATCTATCATTTCGGCATCC
ACTCCATCATTTTCACAATTCTTTGGCTTACCGTGACAAGATTCTGGGCATTGGCAAGGGCAGCTTGCTG
CTTGACACCACTGATCACTTGCTCTTGCTGTTCTGGTGACAGCTTCTTCAACGTCTCCACATCAAGCAGC
TGATCCATTTTCTTCTCCTATAAATAGTCTATCATATGGCGTGCTCACAAAGTAACATATTTTTGAAAAA
TAAACGTTTAGGAAAAGTTTTCAGCATAAACATGCATTAATTCACGCGGTATAGAAAACTGCAGGGCGCG
TTTTCTAGGCCTCGTCCACTTGTGTTGGCGCGAAAGTTGAGATGCAATTGTATGGGAAGATGGGCGTGTT
TGTTCTCGTGTTTCTTTTTTTTTGTGAGAAGAAAGAAAAATGCGTCAGAAGAGTGTCGAAATATTTACGA
AAATGTTTTCCCGATTTAATTACTTTTCACTTTCAATCGATGATTCTTGATGAACTTTGAAGGTAACTTA
TTTAAAAAAAAAAAAAGGTGTGTAGTTTTTTCTAATATTCATTTGAAATATTTTTATTAAATATTAGAAC
GATAAAAAAGAGATAGAAATACAAAAAATCCAAGAAAAGTTGATGCCGTTCTGTTAAGGCGCAAGTGTCG
ATTTACGAGCTGGGTCTCGCATGGATAGTTGTTTTAAAGGGTCGTTATTTGAATTTGAAGCTATTTTTCT
TAAATTTTTCGTCCCGAGTAATTCGTGATAATTCTTTTAATCTCAGATAAAAGTTTTAAATTGTCGCTCA
TGAGAATAATCAGATTCTTAAAAAAAAAACATTTCCCGCACATTTTTTTATCACGCTTCTGCTTTCACAA
ATCCTCTCTGTTCTTCATAAAACCTTCACTGATTTAGGAAATCTTCGAAGTAATTTTTGGAAGTACACAT
AATTCCGGTGCCTCTTGTTCACTTATTTCAAGGCCATTTTCGTTCTCTAATTACGCCGCCTTCTTTCTTT
GTGATTTTCAAATTCAGTGTTTCTTTTTAACCTCTTGCGATTTCAATTGTCGCACTTGGTCTCCGATCTC
TTAAATAGACCAAAGGTTTTATCGAATGAGCATGCATTTTTAGAGAATTGTTCGGCGTAGCGTTTAAAAT
TAAATCCGAAATCTACTTTTTTTTTGTCGTTTAATGTCCACGAGTATGTTTAATTCTAATTAACACTAGT
TGCGAAACTGGTATAATCTCGTAATTCAATACGACCAGAAAAATGTCTCATTCGATCGGTTTCTTATGCT
ACTTTTCCCACCATTCAATTCAAATTCGCTCATCCTTTCAAGGCCACAAGGAGATGTGTGAAACATGCAT
CTGGTCCTGTAATTTATGCAAAGCGTCACGTAGATTTCGGTTTTCACTAACAAATCCTTCATTTTATATA
GGGCTGTACAAATCGGCACAAAAAAAAAAAAAACCGGACGCACTGCGTCCGGTTTTGGGGTAGGTTTCCA
CGGCGGCCGACAATTTCCGATTTTCGCCACTCACTATACTTAATCAGCAATTTTATAGTGAGTGGCGAAA
CTCGGAAATTGTCGGCCGTCGTGGATAGCTACCCCCAACCGGACGCATGTGCGTCCGGTTCGGACGACCG
GACGTCCGGTTGTACAGCCCTAATTTTATATACTCAATTGTTAATCTGCATATTACCAAGGGACATGTTT
TGCCCAAGTTCCTCTCACATTTAATCGATTCTCTTGTTTTTTCATTTCAATCTTTTTAGGGATCAAATGT
GTTTTAGAGATGCAGGTGTCTAGAGAAAATTGTTTTCCTACTCTTTCATTTCGTATTCCTTTCATTTCAC
CAAACTTCTCTCTCGCGGCTAATCTCGCCTTCATAATAGAAATTTAGCTTCTAATTTTCGTGCTATACTA
ATATTCTACCACATGGTCACATCAAATGAGATAAAAACTGTCAACGCGCCAAAATGACACTCTCCCATTG
ATTTATTGCCCTTTGTCTCTGTGCGTCGACGCTCTAGTGCTCTTTCCAGATGTTGTTTCCTTCTCTTCTC
AGCCTCCTTCTCTAGAATTCATTCATTCTGTGTCAAACACCAAAGAAGAACGACATTGTCTTCTCTCACA
CAAGACTGCTTATGATTTCTCGCTTCCTTCATCTGGCTCTGAATATGTCTTTCAATGGTACATGTTTATT
GTTAATCGCCGAGTTTCAAAATTTACACTATCCATATAAAAAAGCGGCAAAGCCTCAAAATTTCAGATGT
TTGACCACTTCTCTAATACTCTCATCATGCCTCTCCATTATTCGTTCTATTTAACCCTGCACTGGCATGT
TGCCAAGTTGTGTATATGTATGTTGTTTACCATATGCACACGTCTTTCCTGCTTCTCTACTTCTCTAGTC
ATTGGGACCGTGAGCATAAAAAACGAAAGAAAAACTTGAAAATAGTGCGCGAAACGGGAGAGATCAGAGA
TGAAGGGGTACGCAGCGCTCACTCGCGCGACTAAAGAGAGAGCATTGGCCTGGGCCATTGCCCTTCGAAA
CAAGATCGAGCGTTTTTCATCGTTTTTGAACCCTCGAAACTCCAACATATCACCTCTCATGCAACTTTTT
TACACTAATTTGTGTAATTTGATATCCTATCTTATAGTTTATCAGGTCATTTCTCTTTTGTAGTAGTCCG
AAAGTTTTGATTGATCGAATTTCGAAATTCTCCCTAAATTTTCGAAATTTTGTTACTTTCAAATTGACGC
GACATGGACGGTCAATCAAAACCAAACAAGTATGCGAGAAATTCCCTTTTCTCTCTTTTTCTCTAATCAT
TTCAGTCCCATCTGCCTAGTTCTATCGGCAATTTGTGGAAGTGCGCAGATGATTTTTGAAGGCGAGGTGA
TAACGCCCTGCTAAAGCATTCTTATTCACGAGGGTTTCAAAAAACTATTGAAACGAGGTAAATCTTAGTT
GAGTATACCTTGACAATTGTAGTTCTTTGCCGAGTTGCCTAATGTTTGAATTCAACGCTACTTACTGACT
ATGTTTATGCTTTTGATTACGTCACTCTCACAAATGTTCCTTATTTCTCTACTATATTTCTTTCTGTTGA
AACATTTAAAAAACGAAACAACACACATCTATGTGGAATACTGCCATCTGCCGATTTTGAGGTCACTTGG
CGCGCCGTAACTCGCAAATAACCTAACAGCGCCAGATTTTTCGACAAACACACGCTTTCCGAAGTGGTAT
ACACAACGGCCGTGTCCGCATGTTTGCCACACTTCTTTTGAGACAGAAAACTTTTGTTGTATAAAAATTT
TATCACAAGAAATATCAAAATGTTGAGTCACGTTCGTGTGGCGCCTATGACGTTTCCTCTCTTCTCTTAC
ATCTCTCTTTGTCTATTTCTGAAACTAAATCCAATATAATTAACTCTTCAGAAAGCAGCGAGAAAAGAGC
TCAGAAAAAATGAGTAAAGGAGAAGAACTTTTCACTGGAGTTGTCCCAATTCTTGTTGAATTAGATGGTG
ATGTTAATGGGCACAAATTTTCTGTCAGTGGAGAGGGTGAAGGTGATGCAACATACGGAAAACTTACCCT
TAAATTTATTTGCACTACTGGAAAACTACCTGTTCCATGGGTAAGTTTAAACATATATATACTAACTAAC
CCTGATTATTTAAATTTTCAGCCAACACTTGTCACTACTTTCTGTTATGGTGTTCAATGCTTCTCGAGAT
ACCCAGATCATATGAAACGGCATGACTTTTTCAAGAGTGCCATGCCCGAAGGTTATGTACAGGAAAGAAC
TATATTTTTCAAAGATGACGGGAACTACAAGACACGTAAGTTTAAACAGTTCGGTACTAACTAACCATAC
ATATTTAAATTTTCAGGTGCTGAAGTCAAGTTTGAAGGTGATACCCTTGTTAATAGAATCGAGTTAAAAG
GTATTGATTTTAAAGAAGATGGAAACATTCTTGGACACAAATTGGAATACAACTATAACTCACACAATGT
ATACATCATGGCAGACAAACAAAAGAATGGAATCAAAGTTGTAAGTTTAAACATGATTTTACTAACTAAC
TAATCTGATTTAAATTTTCAGAACTTCAAAATTAGACACAACATTGAAGATGGAAGCGTTCAACTAGCAG
ACCATTATCAACAAAATACTCCAATTGGCGATGGCCCTGTCCTTTTACCAGACAACCATTACCTGTCCAC
ACAATCTGCCCTTTCGAAAGATCCCAACGAAAAGAGAGACCACATGGTCCTTCTTGAGTTTGTAACAGCT
GCTGGGATTACACATGGCATGGATGAACTATACAAAACCGGTGGCGGCCGCTCTAGAACTAGTCCACCAA
AGCCATCTGCCAAGGGAGCCAAGAAGGCCGCCAAGACCGTCGTTGCCAAGCCAAAGGACGGAAAGAAGAG
ACGTCATGCCCGCAAGGAATCGTACTCCGTCTACATCTACCGTGTTCTCAAGCAAGTTCACCCAGACACC
GGAGTCTCCTCCAAGGCCATGTCTATCATGAACTCCTTCGTCAACGATGTATTCGAACGCATCGCTTCGG
AAGCTTCCCGTCTTGCTCATTACAACAAACGCTCAACGATCTCATCCCGCGAAATTCAAACCGCTGTCCG
TTTGATTCTCCCAGGAGAACTTGCCAAGCACGCCGTGTCTGAGGGAACCAAGGCCGTCACCAAGTACACT
TCCAGCAAGTAAACTAGTGGATCCTAATTTTGCCGTATTTTCCATATTTTGTTTTGTATATTTATCCACT
CACCCCCTCTCTTTGTCCTGTGAATGAACTTGTGCCAAAAAAGCCAAAAATAATTTACTTTTTTTAAAGA
CATATTAAAACTTGAAAACTTGGAACAATACGGTGCGAAAGCGAAACAGAGACAGAAAAATGAACAAAGA
GATCCGTGAAAAGTGAACGATGATTTAGGCTTCTTGTTGGGCGGCGTGGATGAGAGTGATGTTGTCTCCT
TTGAGAAGAATTCTGCCGATCTTGTTGCGTCCCTTCGTCTTCATGTTCACCTCCTCGGCTTCGTCGAACA
CGACATTCATGAACTCGTCGAATCCGATGATGTAGCCCTCGAGACGGTGGGTGACATCCTCGTACAACCA
GATTTGGACCCGAGTGCGGTTTTGGAGATATCTGAAATTTGGGAAATTGTTTTCTACTGATTAGTGAAAA
AATATTACCTGAAGATGAGGTTCACAGGCTGAACCATCACTTTGTTGAGCTTTCTCGTCGACATTTTTGC
GGGATGATCTGTAAAAATCAATATATTTTTTGAAAGACACAAATTTTTAAGATAAATATCAAGAAAACTC
GATTTTAGCAGCTATTTAAGCTCAAAAACTACAATTTATGGCTTTAAAACATAATTTTTCACATTTTACA
TAAATTTCAACGAAAAAAAATGCCAAAAAACTTCAAATTTGAGCAGAAATCGGCTATTTTCTCGACAAAA
ATAATTTCGAAAATTCGTTCAAAAAAGATGAGTACGCAAGCACCGTGACGCACAGTTGCGGACTTTGTAA
ACCGTACCCCTGCATAAAAAGGCGGAATTTTGAATTTAATAAAATGCAGTTTAGAACAAAGAAAAGCACG
GAGAGAATTGTGATAACTAATTATTTGTATTTAATTTTAAATACTACATAAAACTGAAGATTGGAACGAG
TTAAAGCTGGTATTTGCGGTTTATAGCCCCAAAAGTTAAGGCTTGTTAGGCAATTATCGATAAAAACAAC
GAGAAATTCGTGAAATCGGCAAAAATTTATAGAAAACGTTTGAATTAAATTAAATTTACGCTTTTGCCGC
CAACACCTATCGAGACCCTAGTTATAGGGGCGGAGCGTCATGGGAGCGCGCTTGCAACTCGATTTCAAAA
AGTTTCGCTGTTTGTACAACATTCTCAGTTGTTCTTAATCAGTTAAATAAGTTTCAAAATTTTCAAAATC
ATAAAACACAGTTAATGCTAAATTAAAGTCTAAAAAATCAGGTGATAAGGGGTTTGGACGACCAAAAAGC
GACCTTCGCTCGAAAATTGATAAACTAACTACACTTTTTCCGGAAAAATGATGGAAAAATCCTGATTTTC
TTCGTTGAATCAATTTTTGTTTCATTTTTAACACTTTCACATGAAATATTTCAGTTAAAATGCTCAAGCT
AATTGGGTTTCTTATAATTTTGGGTCTCGCAACGGCCGACAAGTGCTCAGATTGTTTGGCTCAGGGGAAA
CAGTGAGTTGGAAGCTTACAATTCTGAGAATTCGTATTGCGCAGCTTATTTGACGCGCAAAATATGAAAT
ATCACGTAGCGAAAACTACAGTAATTCTTTAAATAAGACTACTGTAGTGCCTATGTCGATTTACTGCCTC
AACTTTCTTAATCAAGCTCGTAAATCGACACCAGCTCTACAGTAGTCATAGTTTTCGCTACGAGATATTT
TGCGCGTCAAATATGGTGTGCAATACGCATTTTCAGAATTTTATGTTCTCGTAATATACCTTTTTTCAGC
TGGTGTGTTACTGTAAATGCATGTGGATTTACGCCATGTGTCACTACAATTACAGTGAGTTTTTTTGAAG
AAAAAAAAATTACCCATTTGATCGCCAATTCCATTTTTCAAAAATCAATAAAAAAAAAAAATTTCGGCGA
TCAGAAACGTTACAGAAAGCCCTAAACTGCCCGGAACTACCAGATAAAGCCCACGCTTACGATGATTCAT
TTATGAGGAATAAGGTATTGATCACACATTCTGCTGCCTACAATATGGACCCACAAAAGTGTTTTACGTA
GGTTCACCTTCTAGATAAACCTTAAAAATCGATACTTTCAGTAGTAAAATGCCTTCGATGAAAGTTTCCA
AAACAGTTAATGTCAATTGTGATAGATATGGGCCAAGTGAGTTGTTTTATTAGCCCACGGATTTCTGGCT
TCCCTCATAAATTGAAAAGGAAGAGATTGCCGAACTAGACCATTTTGGCTCGGCGCGTTGCGTGTCACGT
CGCGGCTCGATTGTAAAACTAAATGTATTGGTCCGTGTGGAGTACACGACTTTCCCTTTCCGGCAGGCGA
TTGTCAATGGAGCGCGAAAAATTCAATGAGGAAGGCCAGAACCCCGTGTCTGTAGTTTTCTCAAAAAGTG
GCAAAAACTCAATAATTGCCAATTTTTGACTGCCAATAAAAATTTCACTAAATTTATTAAATTTATTTTA
AGTTTTATTGAAATTTTTTTAAAATTTCCCCACTGGCGCTAAAAAATCCAATTTTCAGAAGCAATGTGCT
TCAGCTTCACGGCCATAGATACTGTCCAAAAAGTGATTGCAATGACGTTTAGAGGGACAGAAGGAGCAGC
TCAATTGTCTGAAGAAATTTTGGATTTCTTCCAGTAAGTTCGGGAAATGGCAATTTAAAGTTTAATTGGA
TTTTTGTATTTTTTCTTCTCACGACTACAGTTTTGCACATTTTTATGTTATAAAAAACCAAAAAAAAATT
TTTTTGCCTTTTTTCTCAGCTTACCACAAAACAATTTCGACCAAAAATAAATTGAAAAAATTAAAAAATT
TTTTGCACGGTTTTCGGACTCAAAAAAAGCTGAATGTTCCTGGAACTATTTGTAAAATTCAAAATTCAAA
ATTTTCACGAATTCTCTAAAAGGTTCCAGCAAATTCCACAACTTTCTTGAATTTTTCAAAAAAGTTCTTG
AGCATTCAACAATTATTTTTGGAATTTTCCAAAGGTTACAGGACGTTCCAATTTTTCAAAAAAATTTCTC
GCAAAAAATGTTTTCTCAGAAAATTTGAATTTCCCTCCACATAAAAGATTGTTCTCAAAAAATTTGCAAA
CACACATTTTCAGCGGAAAAAAGGCGTTCTTCGACTCTGGAAGTGTATTCGAATATGGTACCAGCTTTTG
TTCCCTTTAGTGAGGGTTAATTTCGAGCTTGGCGTAATCATGGTCATAGCTGTTTCCTGTGTGAAATTGT
TATCCGCTCACAATTCCACACAACATACGAGCCGGAAGCATAAAGTGTAAAGCCTGGGGTGCCTAATGAG
TGAGCTAACTCACATTAATTGCGTTGCGCTCACTGCCCGCTTTCCAGTCGGGAAACCTGTCGTGCCAGCT
GCATTAATGAATCGGCCAACGCGCGGGGAGAGGCGGTTTGCGTATTGGGCGCTCTTCCGCTTCCTCGCTC
ACTGACTCGCTGCGCTCGGTCGTTCGGCTGCGGCGAGCGGTATCAGCTCACTCAAAGGCGGTAATACGGT
TATCCACAGAATCAGGGGATAACGCAGGAAAGAACATGTGAGCAAAAGGCCAGCAAAAGGCCAGGAACCG
TAAAAAGGCCGCGTTGCTGGCGTTTTTCCATAGGCTCCGCCCCCCTGACGAGCATCACAAAAATCGACGC
TCAAGTCAGAGGTGGCGAAACCCGACAGGACTATAAAGATACCAGGCGTTTCCCCCTGGAAGCTCCCTCG
TGCGCTCTCCTGTTCCGACCCTGCCGCTTACCGGATACCTGTCCGCCTTTCTCCCTTCGGGAAGCGTGGC
GCTTTCTCATAGCTCACGCTGTAGGTATCTCAGTTCGGTGTAGGTCGTTCGCTCCAAGCTGGGCTGTGTG
CACGAACCCCCCGTTCAGCCCGACCGCTGCGCCTTATCCGGTAACTATCGTCTTGAGTCCAACCCGGTAA
GACACGACTTATCGCCACTGGCAGCAGCCACTGGTAACAGGATTAGCAGAGCGAGGTATGTAGGCGGTGC
TACAGAGTTCTTGAAGTGGTGGCCTAACTACGGCTACACTAGAAGAACAGTATTTGGTATCTGCGCTCTG
CTGAAGCCAGTTACCTTCGGAAAAAGAGTTGGTAGCTCTTGATCCGGCAAACAAACCACCGCTGGTAGCG
GTGGTTTTTTTGTTTGCAAGCAGCAGATTACGCGCAGAAAAAAAGGATCTCAAGAAGATCCTTTGATCTT
TTCTACGGGGTCTGACGCTCAGTGGAACGAAAACTCACGTTAAGGGATTTTGGTCATGAGATTATCAAAA
AGGATCTTCACCTAGATCCTTTTAAATTAAAAATGAAGTTTTAAATCAATCTAAAGTATATATGAGTAAA
CTTGGTCTGACAGTTACCAATGCTTAATCAGTGAGGCACCTATCTCAGCGATCTGTCTATTTCGTTCATC
CATAGTTGCCTGACTCCCCGTCGTGTAGATAACTACGATACGGGAGGGCTTACCATCTGGCCCCAGTGCT
GCAATGATACCGCGAGACCCACGCTCACCGGCTCCAGATTTATCAGCAATAAACCAGCCAGCCGGAAGGG
CCGAGCGCAGAAGTGGTCCTGCAACTTTATCCGCCTCCATCCAGTCTATTAATTGTTGCCGGGAAGCTAG
AGTAAGTAGTTCGCCAGTTAATAGTTTGCGCAACGTTGTTGCCATTGCTACAGGCATCGTGGTGTCACGC
TCGTCGTTTGGTATGGCTTCATTCAGCTCCGGTTCCCAACGATCAAGGCGAGTTACATGATCCCCCATGT
TGTGCAAAAAAGCGGTTAGCTCCTTCGGTCCTCCGATCGTTGTCAGAAGTAAGTTGGCCGCAGTGTTATC
ACTCATGGTTATGGCAGCACTGCATAATTCTCTTACTGTCATGCCATCCGTAAGATGCTTTTCTGTGACT
GGTGAGTACTCAACCAAGTCATTCTGAGAATAGTGTATGCGGCGACCGAGTTGCTCTTGCCCGGCGTCAA
TACGGGATAATACCGCGCCACATAGCAGAACTTTAAAAGTGCTCATCATTGGAAAACGTTCTTCGGGGCG
AAAACTCTCAAGGATCTTACCGCTGTTGAGATCCAGTTCGATGTAACCCACTCGTGCACCCAACTGATCT
TCAGCATCTTTTACTTTCACCAGCGTTTCTGGGTGAGCAAAAACAGGAAGGCAAAATGCCGCAAAAAAGG
GAATAAGGGCGACACGGAAATGTTGAATACTCATACTCTTCCTTTTTCAATATTATTGAAGCATTTATCA
GGGTTATTGTCTCATGAGCGGATACATATTTGAATGTATTTAGAAAAATAAACAAATAGGGGTTCCGCGC
ACATTTCCCCGAAAAGTGCCACCT
Features (pLannotate 1.2.2; 18 found; start..end, strand, type, name):
     28..456     -  rep_origin     f1 ori (sequence partly withheld): f1 bacteriophage origin of replication; arrow indicates direction of (+) strand synthesis
    461..616     -  CDS            lacZα (fragment): LacZα fragment of β-galactosidase; lacZ fragment
    624..642     +  promoter       T7 promoter: promoter for bacteriophage T7 RNA polymerase
    651..717     -  misc_feature   MCS (fragment): pBluescript multiple cloning site
   1665..2144    -  CDS            tin-13: TIM13_CAEEL - Also known as tim-13. Protein inferred from homology: Swiss-Prot protein existence level 3. Mitochondrial intermembrane chaperone that participates in the import and insertion of some multi-pass transmembrane proteins into the mitochondrial inner membrane. Also required for the transfer of beta-barrel precursors from the TOM complex to the sorting and assembly machinery (SAM complex) of the outer membrane. Acts as a chaperone-like protein that protects the hydrophobic precursors from aggregation and guide them through the mitochondrial intermembrane space. The tim-8- tim-13 compl
   5439..6299    +  CDS            sg25: sg25 is a basic (constitutively fluorescent) green fluorescent protein published in 1997, derived from Aequorea victoria.
   6305..6329    +  misc_feature   MCS (fragment): pBluescript multiple cloning site
   6330..6695    +  CDS            his-11: H2B1_CAEEL - Experimental evidence at protein level: Swiss-Prot protein existence level 1. Core component of nucleosome. Nucleosomes wrap and compact DNA into chromatin, limiting DNA accessibility to the cellular machineries which require DNA as a template. Histones thereby play a central role in transcription regulation, DNA repair, DNA replication and chromosomal stability. DNA accessibility is regulated via a complex set of post-translational modifications of histones, also called histone code, and nucleosome remodeling. From Caenorhabditis elegans.
   6939..7142    -  CDS            SNRPE (fragment): RUXE_HUMAN - Experimental evidence at protein level: Swiss-Prot protein existence level 1. Plays role in pre-mRNA splicing as core component of the SMN- Sm complex that mediates spliceosomal snRNP assembly and as component of the spliceosomal U1, U2, U4 and U5 small nuclear ribonucleoproteins (snRNPs), the building blocks of the spliceosome (PubMed:11991638, PubMed:18984161, PubMed:23246290, PubMed:19325628, PubMed:23333303, PubMed:25555158, PubMed:26912367, PubMed:28502770, PubMed:28781166, PubMed:28076346). Component of both the pre-catalytic spliceosome B complex and activated spliceosome C
   7184..7240    -  CDS            snr-6 (fragment): RUXE_CAEEL - Protein inferred from homology: Swiss-Prot protein existence level 3. Associated with the spliceosome snRNP U1, U2, U4/U6 and U5. From Caenorhabditis elegans.
   9910..9928    -  promoter       T3 promoter: promoter for bacteriophage T3 RNA polymerase
   9971..9993    -  protein_bind   lac operator (fragment): The lac repressor binds to the lac operator to inhibit transcription in E. coli. This inhibition can be relieved by adding lactose or isopropyl-β-D-thiogalactopyranoside (IPTG). lac repressor encoded by lacI
   9997..10027   -  promoter       lac promoter: promoter for the E. coli lac operon
  10042..10063   -  protein_bind   CAP binding site: CAP binding activates transcription in the presence of cAMP. E. coli catabolite activator protein
  10076..10168   -  CDS            lacI (fragment): lac repressor; lacI; The lac repressor binds to the lac operator to inhibit transcription in E. coli. This inhibition can be relieved by adding lactose or isopropyl-β-D-thiogalactopyranoside (IPTG).
  10351..10939   -  rep_origin     ori: high-copy-number ColE1/pMB1/pBR322/pUC origin of replication
  11110..11970   -  CDS            AmpR: β-lactamase; bla; confers resistance to ampicillin, carbenicillin, and related antibiotics
  11971..12075   -  promoter       AmpR promoter: bla
