[The description below was written by a language model from this plasmid's Addgene catalogue record and pLannotate feature annotations shown in this document.]
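Description:
pBN40 is a 12.1 kb C. elegans expression plasmid catalogued as built on the pPD49.83 worm vector backbone and intended as an injection marker for nematode transgenesis. In E. coli it is maintained at high copy from a ColE1/pUC-type origin and selected with ampicillin through the bla gene and its own promoter. The annotated bacterial portion also carries typical pBluescript-style elements: an f1 phage origin, lacZα and lacI fragments, the lac promoter/operator with its CAP site, flanking T7 and T3 promoters, and remnants of the multiple cloning site.

The payload is recorded as Plmn-1::gfp::his-58, in which the promoter of the C. elegans lamin gene lmn-1 drives GFP fused to the histone H2B gene his-58. The feature table supports this layout. It shows an Aequorea-derived green fluorescent protein coding region followed, after a short polylinker remnant, by an in-frame-positioned C. elegans H2B open reading frame; the annotation tool matched it to his-11, a closely related H2B, rather than his-58. The several kilobases upstream of GFP are largely unannotated and presumably contain the lmn-1 regulatory sequence. The tin-13 coding region detected there, and the snr-6/SNRPE-like hits downstream of the histone, most likely reflect neighbouring genes carried along in the cloned genomic fragments, although the record does not say so explicitly. The 3′ UTR and the cloning sites are not stated.

A histone-tagged GFP labels chromatin, giving bright nuclear fluorescence that makes transgenic animals easy to recognise. The plasmid thus serves as a co-injection marker for identifying progeny that carry injected DNA.
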