Addgene plasmid #86715: pBN40
Purpose: C. elegans injection marker
Depositing lab: Peter Askjaer. Depositing organization: Centro Andaluz de Biologia del Desarrollo (CABD). Publication: Inner nuclear membrane protein LEM-2 is required for correct nuclear separation and morphology in C. elegans. Morales-Martinez A, Dobrzynska A, Askjaer P. J Cell Sci. 2015 Mar 15;128(6):1090-6. doi: 10.1242/jcs.164202. Epub 2015 Feb 4. PubMed 25653391.
Backbone
  Vector backbone: pPD49.83
  Vector type: Worm Expression
Growth in bacteria
  Bacterial resistance: Ampicillin, 100 μg/mL
  Growth temperature: 37°C
  Growth strain: DH5alpha
  Copy number: High Copy
Gene/Insert
  Gene/Insert name: Plmn-1::gfp::his-58
  Species: C. elegans (nematode)
  Cloning method: Restriction Enzyme; 5′ cloning site unknown (unknown if destroyed); 3′ cloning site unknown (unknown if destroyed)
  Sequencing primers: 5′ unknown
Terms and licenses: Academic/Nonprofit Terms; Industry Terms: Not Available to Industry
How to cite: pBN40 was a gift from Peter Askjaer (Addgene plasmid # 86715 ; http://n2t.net/addgene:86715 ; RRID:Addgene_86715)
