>Addgene plasmid #86715 | pBN40 | addgene partial sequence | sequence record 171487 | Addgene partia NGS Result
CCCTAATTTTATATACTCAATTGTTAATCTGCATATTACCAAGGGACATGTTTTGCCCAAGTTCCTCTCA
CATTTAATCGATTCTCTTGTTTTTTCATTTCAATCTTTTTAGGGATCAAATGTGTTTTAGAGATGCAGGT
GTCTAGAGAAAATTGTTTTCCTACTCTTTCATTTCGTATTCCTTTCATTTCACCAAACTTCTCTCTCGCG
GCTAATCTCGCCTTCATAATAGAAATTTAGCTTCTAATTTTCGTGCTATACTAATATTCTACCACATGGT
CACATCAAATGAGATAAAAACTGTCAACGCGCCAAAATGACACTCTCCCATTGATTTATTGCCCTTTGTC
TCTGTGCGTCGACGCTCTAGTGCTCTTTCCAGATGTTGTTTCCTTCTCTTCTCAGCCTCCTTCTCTAGAA
TTCATTCATTCTGTGTCAAACACCAAAGAAGAACGACATTGTCTTCTCTCACACAAGACTGCTTATGATT
TCTCGCTTCCTTCATCTGGCTCTGAATATGTCTTTCAATGGTACATGTTTATTGTTAATCGCCGAGTTTC
AAAATTTACACTATCCATATAAAAAAGCGGCAAAGCCTCAAAATTTCAGATGTTTGACCACTTCTCTAAT
ACTCTCATCATGCCTCTCCATTATTCGTTCTATTTAACCCTGCACTGGCATGTTGCCAAGTTGTGTATAT
GTATGTTGTTTACCATATGCACACGTCTTTCCTGCTTCTCTACTTCTCTAGTCATTGGGACCGTGAGCAT
AAAAAACGAAAGAAAAACTTGAAAATAGTGCGCGAAACGGGAGAGATCAGAGATGAAGGGGTACGCAGCG
CTCACTCGCGCGACTAAAGAGAGAGCATTGGCCTGGGCCATTGCCCTTCGAAACAAGATCGAGCGTTTTT
CATCGTTTTTGAACCCTCGAAACTCCAACATATCACCTCTCATGCAACTTTTTTACACTAATTTGTGTAA
TTTGATATCCTATCTTATAGTTTATCAGGTCATTTCTCTTTTGTAGTAGTCCGAAAGTTTTGATTGATCG
AATTTCGAAATTCTCCCTAAATTTTCGAAATTTTGTTACTTTCAAATTGACGCGACATGGACGGTCAATC
AAAACCAAACAAGTATGCGAGAAATTCCCTTTTCTCTCTTTTTCTCTAATCATTTCAGTCCCATCTGCCT
AGTTCTATCGGCAATTTGTGGAAGTGCGCAGATGATTTTTGAAGGCGAGGTGATAACGCCCTGCTAAAGC
ATTCTTATTCACGAGGGTTTCAAAAAACTATTGAAACGAGGTAAATCTTAGTTGAGTATACCTTGACAAT
TGTAGTTCTTTGCCGAGTTGCCTAATGTTTGAATTCAACGCTACTTACTGACTATGTTTATGCTTTTGAT
TACGTCACTCTCACAAATGTTCCTTATTTCTCTACTATATTTCTTTCTGTTGAAACATTTAAAAAACGAA
ACAACACACATCTATGTGGAATACTGCCATCTGCCGATTTTGAGGTCACTTGGCGCGCCGTAACTCGCAA
ATAACCTAACAGCGCCAGATTTTTCGACAAACACACGCTTTCCGAAGTGGTATACACAACGGCCGTGTCC
GCATGTTTGCCACACTTCTTTTGAGACAGAAAACTTTTGTTGTATAAAAATTTTATCACAAGAAATATCA
AAATGTTGAGTCACGTTCGTGTGGCGCCTATGACGTTTCCTCTCTTCTCTTACATCTCTCTTTGTCTATT
TCTGAAACTAAATCCAATATAATTAACTCTTCAGAAAGCAGCGAGAAAAGAGCTCAGAAAAAATGAGTAA
AGGAGAAGAACTTTTCACTGGAGTTGTCCCAATTCTTGTTGAATTAGATGGTGATGTTAATGGGCACAAA
TTTTCTGTCAGTGGAGAGGGTGAAGGTGATGCAACATACGGAAAACTTACCCTTAAATTTATTTGCACTA
CTGGAAAACTACCTGTTCCATGGGTAAGTTTAAACATATATATACTAACTAACCCTGATTATTTAAATTT
TCAGCCAACACTTGTCACTACTTTCTGTTATGGTGTTCAATGCTTCTCGAGATACCCAGATCATATGAAA
CGGCATGACTTTTTCAAGAGTGCCATGCCCGAAGGTTATGTACAGGAAAGAACTATATTTTTCAAAGATG
ACGGGAACTACAAGACACGTAAGTTTAAACAGTTCGGTACTAACTAACCATACATATTTAAATTTTCAGG
TGCTGAAGTCAAGTTTGAAGGTGATACCCTTGTTAATAGAATCGAGTTAAAAGGTATTGATTTTAAAGAA
GATGGAAACATTCTTGGACACAAATTGGAATACAACTATAACTCACACAATGTATACATCATGGCAGACA
AACAAAAGAATGGAATCAAAGTTGTAAGTTTAAACATGATTTTACTAACTAACTAATCTGATTTAAATTT
TCAGAACTTCAAAATTAGACACAACATTGAAGATGGAAGCGTTCAACTAGCAGACCATTATCAACAAAAT
ACTCCAATTGGCGATGGCCCTGTCCTTTTACCAGACAACCATTACCTGTCCACACAATCTGCCCTTTCGA
AAGATCCCAACGAAAAGAGAGACCACATGGTCCTTCTTGAGTTTGTAACAGCTGCTGGGATTACACATGG
CATGGATGAACTATACAAAACCGGTGGCGGCCGCTCTAGAACTAGTCCACCAAAGCCATCTGCCAAGGGA
GCCAAGAAGGCCGCCAAGACCGTCGTTGCCAAGCCAAAGGACGGAAAGAAGAGACGTCATGCCCGCAAGG
AATCGTACTCCGTCTACATCTACCGTGTTCTCAAGCAAGTTCACCCAGACACCGGAGTCTCCTCCAAGGC
CATGTCTATCATGAACTCCTTCGTCAACGATGTATTCGAACGCATCGCTTCGGAAGCTTCCCGTCTTGCT
CATTACAACAAACGCTCAACGATCTCATCCCGCGAAATTCAAACCGCTGTCCGTTTGATTCTCCCAGGAG
AACTTGCCAAGCACGCCGTGTCTGAGGGAACCAAGGCCGTCACCAAGTACACTTCCAGCAAGTAAACTAG
TGGATCCTAATTTTGCCGTATTTTCCATATTTTGTTTTGTATATTTATCCACTCACCCCCTCTCTTTGTC
CTGTGAATGAACTTGTGCCAAAAAAGCCAAAAATAATTTACTTTTTTTAAAGACATATTAAAACTTGAAA
ACTTGGAACAATACGGTGCGAAAGCGAAACAGAGACAGAAAAATGAACAAAGAGATCCGTGAAAAGTGAA
CGATGATTTAGGCTTCTTGTTGGGCGGCGTGGATGAGAGTGATGTTGTCTCCTTTGAGAAGAATTCTGCC
GATCTTGTTGCGTCCCTTCGTCTTCATGTTCACCTCCTCGGCTTCGTCGAACACGACATTCATGAACTCG
TCGAATCCGATGATGTAGCCCTCGAGACGGTGGGTGACATCCTCGTACAACCAGATTTGGACCCGAGTGC
GGTTTTGGAGATATCTGAAATTTGGGAAATTGTTTTCTACTGATTAGTGAAAAAATATTACCTGAAGATG
AGGTTCACAGGCTGAACCATCACTTTGTTGAGCTTTCTCGTCGACATTTTTGCGGGATGATCTGTAAAAA
TCAATATATTTTTTGAAAGACACAAATTTTTAAGATAAATATCAAGAAAACTCGATTTTAGCAGCTATTT
AAGCTCAAAAACTACAATTTATGGCTTTAAAACATAATTTTTCACATTTTACATAAATTTCAACGAAAAA
AAATGCCAAAAAACTTCAAATTTGAGCAGAAATCGGCTATTTTCTCGACAAAAATAATTTCGAAAATTCG
TTCAAAAAAGATGAGTACGCAAGCACCGTGACGCACAGTTGCGGACTTTGTAAACCGTACCCCTGCATAA
AAAGGCGGAATTTTGAATTTAATAAAATGCAGTTTAGAACAAAGAAAAGCACGGAGAGAATTGTGATAAC
TAATTATTTGTATTTAATTTTAAATACTACATAAAACTGAAGATTGGAACGAGTTAAAGCTGGTATTTGC
GGTTTATAGCCCCAAAAGTTAAGGCTTGTTAGGCAATTATCGATAAAAACAACGAGAAATTCGTGAAATC
GGCAAAAATTTATAGAAAACGTTTGAATTAAATTAAATTTACGCTTTTGCCGCCAACACCTATCGAGACC
CTAGTTATAGGGGCGGAGCGTCATGGGAGCGCGCTTGCAACTCGATTTCAAAAAGTTTCGCTGTTTGTAC
AACATTCTCAGTTGTTCTTAATCAGTTAAATAAGTTTCAAAATTTTCAAAATCATAAAACACAGTTAATG
CTAAATTAAAGTCTAAAAAATCAGGTGATAAGGGGTTTGGACGACCAAAAAGCGACCTTCGCTCGAAAAT
TGATAAACTAACTACACTTTTTCCGGAAAAATGATGGAAAAATCCTGATTTTCTTCGTTGAATCAATTTT
TGTTTCATTTTTAACACTTTCACATGAAATATTTCAGTTAAAATGCTCAAGCTAATTGGGTTTCTTATAA
TTTTGGGTCTCGCAACGGCCGACAAGTGCTCAGATTGTTTGGCTCAGGGGAAACAGTGAGTTGGAAGCTT
ACAATTCTGAGAATTCGTATTGCGCAGCTTATTTGACGCGCAAAATATGAAATATCACGTAGCGAAAACT
ACAGTAATTCTTTAAATAAGACTACTGTAGTGCCTATGTCGATTTACTGCCTCAACTTTCTTAATCAAGC
TCGTAAATCGACACCAGCTCTACAGTAGTCATAGTTTTCGCTACGAGATATTTTGCGCGTCAAATATGGT
GTGCAATACGCATTTTCAGAATTTTATGTTCTCGTAATATACCTTTTTTCAGCTGGTGTGTTACTGTAAA
TGCATGTGGATTTACGCCATGTGTCACTACAATTACAGTGAGTTTTTTTGAAGAAAAAAAAATTACCCAT
TTGATCGCCAATTCCATTTTTCAAAAATCAATAAAAAAAAAAAATTTCGGCGATCAGAAACGTTACAGAA
AGCCCTAAACTGCCCGGAACTACCAGATAAAGCCCACGCTTACGATGATTCATTTATGAGGAATAAGGTA
TTGATCACACATTCTGCTGCCTACAATATGGACCCACAAAAGTGTTTTACGTAGGTTCACCTTCTAGATA
AACCTTAAAAATCGATACTTTCAGTAGTAAAATGCCTTCGATGAAAGTTTCCAAAACAGTTAATGTCAAT
TGTGATAGATATGGGCCAAGTGAGTTGTTTTATTAGCCCACGGATTTCTGGCTTCCCTCATAAATTGAAA
AGGAAGAGATTGCCGAACTAGACCATTTTGGCTCGGCGCGTTGCGTGTCACGTCGCGGCTCGATTGTAAA
ACTAAATGTATTGGTCCGTGTGGAGTACACGACTTTCCCTTTCCGGCAGGCGATTGTCAATGGAGCGCGA
AAAATTCAATGAGGAAGGCCAGAACCCCGTGTCTGTAGTTTTCTCAAAAAGTGGCAAAAACTCAATAATT
GCCAATTTTTGACTGCCAATAAAAATTTCACTAAATTTATTAAATTTATTTTAAGTTTTATTGAAATTTT
TTTAAAATTTCCCCACTGGCGCTAAAAAATCCAATTTTCAGAAGCAATGTGCTTCAGCTTCACGGCCATA
GATACTGTCCAAAAAGTGATTGCAATGACGTTTAGAGGGACAGAAGGAGCAGCTCAATTGTCTGAAGAAA
TTTTGGATTTCTTCCAGTAAGTTCGGGAAATGGCAATTTAAAGTTTAATTGGATTTTTGTATTTTTTCTT
CTCACGACTACAGTTTTGCACATTTTTATGTTATAAAAAACCAAAAAAAAATTTTTTTGCCTTTTTTCTC
AGCTTACCACAAAACAATTTCGACCAAAAATAAATTGAAAAAATTAAAAAATTTTTTGCACGGTTTTCGG
ACTCAAAAAAAGCTGAATGTTCCTGGAACTATTTGTAAAATTCAAAATTCAAAATTTTCACGAATTCTCT
AAAAGGTTCCAGCAAATTCCACAACTTTCTTGAATTTTTCAAAAAAGTTCTTGAGCATTCAACAATTATT
TTTGGAATTTTCCAAAGGTTACAGGACGTTCCAATTTTTCAAAAAAATTTCTCGCAAAAAATGTTTTCTC
AGAAAATTTGAATTTCCCTCCACATAAAAGATTGTTCTCAAAAAATTTGCAAACACACATTTTCAGCGGA
AAAAAGGCGTTCTTCGACTCTGGAAGTGTATTCGAATATGGTACCAGCTTTTGTTCCCTTTAGTGAGGGT
TAATTTCGAGCTTGGCGTAATCATGGTCATAGCTGTTTCCTGTGTGAAATTGTTATCCGCTCACAATTCC
ACACAACATACGAGCCGGAAGCATAAAGTGTAAAGCCTGGGGTGCCTAATGAGTGAGCTAACTCACATTA
ATTGCGTTGCGCTCACTGCCCGCTTTCCAGTCGGGAAACCTGTCGTGCCAGCTGCATTAATGAATCGGCC
AACGCGCGGGGAGAGGCGGTTTGCGTATTGGGCGCTCTTCCGCTTCCTCGCTCACTGACTCGCTGCGCTC
GGTCGTTCGGCTGCGGCGAGCGGTATCAGCTCACTCAAAGGCGGTAATACGGTTATCCACAGAATCAGGG
GATAACGCAGGAAAGAACATGTGAGCAAAAGGCCAGCAAAAGGCCAGGAACCGTAAAAAGGCCGCGTTGC
TGGCGTTTTTCCATAGGCTCCGCCCCCCTGACGAGCATCACAAAAATCGACGCTCAAGTCAGAGGTGGCG
AAACCCGACAGGACTATAAAGATACCAGGCGTTTCCCCCTGGAAGCTCCCTCGTGCGCTCTCCTGTTCCG
ACCCTGCCGCTTACCGGATACCTGTCCGCCTTTCTCCCTTCGGGAAGCGTGGCGCTTTCTCATAGCTCAC
GCTGTAGGTATCTCAGTTCGGTGTAGGTCGTTCGCTCCAAGCTGGGCTGTGTGCACGAACCCCCCGTTCA
GCCCGACCGCTGCGCCTTATCCGGTAACTATCGTCTTGAGTCCAACCCGGTAAGACACGACTTATCGCCA
CTGGCAGCAGCCACTGGTAACAGGATTAGCAGAGCGAGGTATGTAGGCGGTGCTACAGAGTTCTTGAAGT
GGTGGCCTAACTACGGCTACACTAGAAGAACAGTATTTGGTATCTGCGCTCTGCTGAAGCCAGTTACCTT
CGGAAAAAGAGTTGGTAGCTCTTGATCCGGCAAACAAACCACCGCTGGTAGCGGTGGTTTTTTTGTTTGC
AAGCAGCAGATTACGCGCAGAAAAAAAGGATCTCAAGAAGATCCTTTGATCTTTTCTACGGGGTCTGACG
CTCAGTGGAACGAAAACTCACGTTAAGGGATTTTGGTCATGAGATTATCAAAAAGGATCTTCACCTAGAT
CCTTTTAAATTAAAAATGAAGTTTTAAATCAATCTAAAGTATATATGAGTAAACTTGGTCTGACAGTTAC
CAATGCTTAATCAGTGAGGCACCTATCTCAGCGATCTGTCTATTTCGTTCATCCATAGTTGCCTGACTCC
CCGTCGTGTAGATAACTACGATACGGGAGGGCTTACCATCTGGCCCCAGTGCTGCAATGATACCGCGAGA
CCCACGCTCACCGGCTCCAGATTTATCAGCAATAAACCAGCCAGCCGGAAGGGCCGAGCGCAGAAGTGGT
CCTGCAACTTTATCCGCCTCCATCCAGTCTATTAATTGTTGCCGGGAAGCTAGAGTAAGTAGTTCGCCAG
TTAATAGTTTGCGCAACGTTGTTGCCATTGCTACAGGCATCGTGGTGTCACGCTCGTCGTTTGGTATGGC
TTCATTCAGCTCCGGTTCCCAACGATCAAGGCGAGTTACATGATCCCCCATGTTGTGCAAAAAAGCGGTT
AGCTCCTTCGGTCCTCCGATCGTTGTCAGAAGTAAGTTGGCCGCAGTGTTATCACTCATGGTTATGGCAG
CACTGCATAATTCTCTTACTGTCATGCCATCCGTAAGATGCTTTTCTGTGACTGGTGAGTACTCAACCAA
GTCATTCTGAGAATAGTGTATGCGGCGACCGAGTTGCTCTTGCCCGGCGTCAATACGGGATAATACCGCG
CCACATAGCAGAACTTTAAAAGTGCTCATCATTGGAAAACGTTCTTCGGGGCGAAAACTCTCAAGGATCT
TACCGCTGTTGAGATCCAGTTCGATGTAACCCACTCGTGCACCCAACTGATCTTCAGCATCTTTTACTTT
CACCAGCGTTTCTGGGTGAGCAAAAACAGGAAGGCAAAATGCCGCAAAAAAGGGAATAAGGGCGACACGG
AAATGTTGAATACTCATACTCTTCCTTTTTCAATATTATTGAAGCATTTATCAGGGTTATTGTCTCATGA
GCGGATACATATTTGAATGTATTTAGAAAAATAAACAAATAGGGGTTCCGCGCACATTTCCCCGAAAAGT
GCCACCTAAATTGTAAGCGTTAATATTTTGTTAAAATTCGCGTTAAATTTTTGTTAAATCAGCTCATTTT
TTAACCAATAGGCCGAAATCGGCAAAATCCCTTATAAATCAAAAGAATAGACCGAGATAGGGT
[37 nt withheld, positions 8604-8640]
AAAGAACGTGGACTCCAACGTCAAAGG
[49 nt withheld, positions 8668-8716]
T
[91 nt withheld, positions 8718-8808]
G
[124 nt withheld, positions 8810-8933]
CCCATTCGCCATTCAGGCTGCGCAACTGTTGGGAAGGGCGATCGGTGCGGGCCTCTTCGCTATTACGCCA
GCTGGCGAAAGGGGGATGTGCTGCAAGGCGATTAAGTTGGGTAACGCCAGGGTTTTCCCAGTCACGACGT
TGTAAAACGACGGCCAGTGAGCGCGCGTAATACGACTCACTATAGGGCGAATTGGGTACCGGGCCCCCCC
TCGAGGTCGACGGTATCGATAAGCTTGATATCGAATTCCTGCAGCCCGGGGCCGCAGTCTAATGTTTTGA
GGCGTGGTCCGGCACCTTGAGCAATGATGGCCATTGTTGTGTGAACTCCGTAGGAGATGATCGGAACGAC
GTCAGAATATCCCTGAAATTCAGAAAACATAAACACTTTTGAGTAAGCAACATACGGTATCTGTTAGGTT
CGTCATGAGCAAAACTGTCATTGCTGCGTTTGCCAAGATTGGAATAATCATATTGGAGACACGATTCTTA
TCATAATGATATCTGGAGAATTGTCCCATTACTGTGAGTCCCATGAACAGCACGTAGAACATAATATTGC
TGAGATAGAGCAAGCCACCCCACTGAAAAATGTATATAGTTGAATTTGAAACAAATAAAGTTTGCGTACC
ACCCATTTTTTCTCCAGCAGATAATGATTTACAATGACAATAATCGAGCAAACGGCCATTCCACAATTTC
CGGCAATCGCATTGGTTCGTCGGCAGACACGTGGAGCGACGACACACATTGCCAAAAATAACCAGACAGC
AGTTCCGAAATATATTGCAAAATCAACTTTATATCGATAGAAGCCCATGCGAACATTTGCTTGAAGATCC
GGACGTAACCATGCGTAGAAGTAAACACTAAATAAGAGTCCGGCAACGTTGATAGCGCCAATCATTCTGA
AATTGAAGAGACAGGTCAGTAGTTTGAAGCTGAGCTTAAAATTTAAAAACTATTTAGAAGAAGTACCGGA
GAAATGTGGCGAAACACAAAAGAATACGCCAAAAAGTCGGAGAAAATGAAAACGAAAAACTACCGCAAAA
AACCATTCTGGTGGATATTCCTTGCCGCAATTAGATAACAATATAGAGCAAAAGAAGATTCGATTTTTTT
TTGATCTACCTACAAATGACAATTCGAAGAAAAAAAAATGGAAAAAAACAATAACAGAAAATGGGTGTTA
ATTGAAAACATTTTTTTAAGAAAACGACGGTCCTTGTCCGAATCCACCACCCATTCCTCCTGAAGACGCC
ATTTCTTCTTGAAGACGTTTTTGAAGAGTTTGAGAAACAAGATTCCATGATTCCATGAAACGATCCATGC
ATCGCTGTAGACATTGCTTTTCACCACTGGCCAATGAGCTTCCTGGTGCAGTGATGCATTTATTCGTGCA
CTTTTCAGAGATGTCCTGCAAGCAAAAATATTATTCAACGTTTACATTCTAAACGCCGACTAGAATTACA
TCACTGTCGTTTTTCAATTTGATATTTGAAAATTGGTGTGAGATGACCCAAATCTATCATTTCGGCATCC
ACTCCATCATTTTCACAATTCTTTGGCTTACCGTGACAAGATTCTGGGCATTGGCAAGGGCAGCTTGCTG
CTTGACACCACTGATCACTTGCTCTTGCTGTTCTGGTGACAGCTTCTTCAACGTCTCCACATCAAGCAGC
TGATCCATTTTCTTCTCCTATAAATAGTCTATCATATGGCGTGCTCACAAAGTAACATATTTTTGAAAAA
TAAACGTTTAGGAAAAGTTTTCAGCATAAACATGCATTAATTCACGCGGTATAGAAAACTGCAGGGCGCG
TTTTCTAGGCCTCGTCCACTTGTGTTGGCGCGAAAGTTGAGATGCAATTGTATGGGAAGATGGGCGTGTT
TGTTCTCGTGTTTCTTTTTTTTTGTGAGAAGAAAGAAAAATGCGTCAGAAGAGTGTCGAAATATTTACGA
AAATGTTTTCCCGATTTAATTACTTTTCACTTTCAATCGATGATTCTTGATGAACTTTGAAGGTAACTTA
TTTAAAAAAAAAAAAAGGTGTGTAGTTTTTTCTAATATTCATTTGAAATATTTTTATTAAATATTAGAAC
GATAAAAAAGAGATAGAAATACAAAAAATCCAAGAAAAGTTGATGCCGTTCTGTTAAGGCGCAAGTGTCG
ATTTACGAGCTGGGTCTCGCATGGATAGTTGTTTTAAAGGGTCGTTATTTGAATTTGAAGCTATTTTTCT
TAAATTTTTCGTCCCGAGTAATTCGTGATAATTCTTTTAATCTCAGATAAAAGTTTTAAATTGTCGCTCA
TGAGAATAATCAGATTCTTAAAAAAAAAACATTTCCCGCACATTTTTTTATCACGCTTCTGCTTTCACAA
ATCCTCTCTGTTCTTCATAAAACCTTCACTGATTTAGGAAATCTTCGAAGTAATTTTTGGAAGTACACAT
AATTCCGGTGCCTCTTGTTCACTTATTTCAAGGCCATTTTCGTTCTCTAATTACGCCGCCTTCTTTCTTT
GTGATTTTCAAATTCAGTGTTTCTTTTTAACCTCTTGCGATTTCAATTGTCGCACTTGGTCTCCGATCTC
TTAAATAGACCAAAGGTTTTATCGAATGAGCATGCATTTTTAGAGAATTGTTCGGCGTAGCGTTTAAAAT
TAAATCCGAAATCTACTTTTTTTTTGTCGTTTAATGTCCACGAGTATGTTTAATTCTAATTAACACTAGT
TGCGAAACTGGTATAATCTCGTAATTCAATACGACCAGAAAAATGTCTCATTCGATCGGTTTCTTATGCT
ACTTTTCCCACCATTCAATTCAAATTCGCTCATCCTTTCAAGGCCACAAGGAGATGTGTGAAACATGCAT
CTGGTCCTGTAATTTATGCAAAGCGTCACGTAGATTTCGGTTTTCACTAACAAATCCTTCATTTTATATA
GGGCTGTACAAATCGGC
